Addgene plasmid #129503: pNCST-AausGFP
Purpose: Expresses AausGFP constitutively in E. coli (most strains)
Depositing lab: Nathan Shaner. Depositing organization: Scintillon Institute. Publication: Aequorea's secrets revealed: New fluorescent proteins with unique properties for bioimaging and biosensing. Lambert GG, Depernet H, Gotthard G, Schultz DT, Navizet I, Lambert T, Adams SR, Torreblanca-Zanca A, Chu M, Bindels DS, Levesque V, Nero Moffatt J, Salih A, Royant A, Shaner NC. PLoS Biol. 2020 Nov 2;18(11):e3000936. doi: 10.1371/journal.pbio.3000936. eCollection 2020 Nov. PubMed 33137097.
Backbone
  Vector backbone: pNCST
  Backbone size w/o insert (bp): 2900
  Total vector size (bp): 3600
  Vector type: Bacterial Expression
Growth in bacteria
  Bacterial resistance: Ampicillin, 100 μg/mL
  Growth temperature: 37°C
  Growth strain: DH5alpha
  Copy number: High Copy
Gene/Insert
  Gene/Insert name: AausGFP (alt name: Aequorea cf. australis green fluorescent protein (avGFP ortholog))
  Species: Aequorea cf. australis
  Promoter: synthetic constitutive (stationary phase) promoter + T7 promoter upstream
  Cloning method: Gibson Cloning
  Sequencing primers: 5′ T7 promoter; 3′ T7 terminator
Terms and licenses: Academic/Nonprofit Terms; Industry Terms: Not Available to Industry
Depositor comments: Expression from this vector is best in fast-growing E. coli strains.
How to cite: pNCST-AausGFP was a gift from Nathan Shaner (Addgene plasmid # 129503 ; http://n2t.net/addgene:129503 ; RRID:Addgene_129503)
