[The description below was written by a language model from this plasmid's Addgene catalogue record and pLannotate feature annotations shown in this document.]
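Description:
pNCST-AausGFP is a small (about 3.6 kb) high-copy bacterial expression plasmid built on the pNCST backbone and designed to produce AausGFP, the green fluorescent protein from the jellyfish Aequorea cf. australis and an ortholog of the classic avGFP, constitutively in most E. coli strains. It replicates from a ColE1/pUC-type origin and is selected with ampicillin through a β-lactamase gene driven by its own promoter. An f1 phage origin is also present, which in principle allows single-stranded DNA production. Short lacZα and lacI fragments annotated near the backbone junctions appear to be non-functional remnants of parental vectors.

According to the catalogue entry, expression is driven by a synthetic constitutive (stationary phase) promoter with a T7 promoter upstream. The feature table annotates only the T7 promoter, so the synthetic promoter presumably lies in the unannotated stretch between it and the T7 gene 10 ribosome binding site. No inducer should therefore be needed, and the depositor notes that expression works best in fast-growing strains. The open reading frame begins with an N-terminal leader that contains partial matches to a His-tag-containing composite tag, the T7 gene 10 leader, an Xpress epitope with an enterokinase site, and a TEV protease site. This suggests a purification and detection handle that can be cleaved from the fluorescent protein, although several of these elements are detected only as fragments. The AausGFP coding sequence follows, inserted by Gibson assembly, and a T7 terminator lies downstream. The plasmid is suited to simple production, purification and characterisation of this fluorescent protein in bacteria, and can serve as a template source for imaging and biosensor development.
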