Features (pLannotate 1.2.2; 15 found; start..end, strand, type, name):
     20..38      +  promoter       T7 promoter: promoter for bacteriophage T7 RNA polymerase
    122..144     +  RBS            RBS: efficient ribosome binding site from bacteriophage T7 gene 10 (Olins and Rangwala, 1989)
    164..184     +  CDS            capTEV™ (fragment): composite tag for in vivo biotinylation, TEV protease cleavage, and 6xHis tagging
    185..217     +  CDS            T7 tag (gene 10 leader): leader peptide from bacteriophage T7 gene 10 promotes efficient translation in E. coli
    221..243     +  CDS            Xpress™ tag (fragment): Xpress™ epitope tag, including an enterokinase recognition and cleavage site
    257..275     +  CDS            TEV site (fragment): tobacco etch virus (TEV) protease recognition and cleavage site
    278..1000    +  CDS            AausGFP: AausGFP is a basic (constitutively fluorescent) long stokes shift fluorescent protein published in 2019, derived from Aequorea australis. It has low acid sensitivity.
   1015..1064    +  CDS            SET1 (fragment): solubility-enhancement tag derived from T7 phage gene 10B
   1072..1119    +  terminator     T7 terminator: transcription terminator for bacteriophage T7 RNA polymerase
   1145..1211    +  CDS            lacZα (fragment): LacZα fragment of β-galactosidase; lacZ fragment
   1216..1644    +  rep_origin     f1 ori (sequence partly withheld): f1 bacteriophage origin of replication; arrow indicates direction of (+) strand synthesis
   1697..1801    +  promoter       AmpR promoter: bla
   1802..2662    +  CDS            AmpR: β-lactamase; bla; confers resistance to ampicillin, carbenicillin, and related antibiotics
   2833..3421    +  rep_origin     ori: high-copy-number ColE1/pMB1/pBR322/pUC origin of replication
   3604..3657    +  CDS            lacI (fragment): lac repressor; lacI; The lac repressor binds to the lac operator to inhibit transcription in E. coli. This inhibition can be relieved by adding lactose or isopropyl-β-D-thiogalactopyranoside (IPTG).
>Addgene plasmid #129503 | pNCST-AausGFP | addgene full sequence | sequence record 271810 | Addgene NGS Result
GATCTCGATCCCGCGAAATTAATACGACTCACTATAGGGAGACCACAACGGTTTCCCTCTAGAATCACCG
AGTTTATTCTTGACACCTGATGCGATGAATGATATAATAGGAAAGTACTGTTTTGTTTAACTTTAAGAAG
GAGATATACATATGCGGGGTTCTCATCATCATCATCATCATGGTATGGCTAGCATGACTGGTGGACAGCA
AATGGGTCGGGATCTGTACGACGATGACGATAACGATCCGCTCGAGGAAAACCTGTACTTCCAGGGTATG
AAGATTTATTGCGAAGGAGAAAAGCTATTCAAGGGGATTGTTCCAATCCAAATTGAATTGAATGGTGATG
TCAATGGTCACAAGTTTTCTGTCCATGGTGAAGGGCAAGGAGAAGCAGAGATGGGTAGGCTTACCCTCAG
ATTCGTTTGTACTACTGGAAAGATGCCTGTACCATGGCCAACACTTGTCACTACATTCTCTTATGGTGTA
CAATGTTTTTCAAGGTACCCAGAGCACATGAAAATGCACGACTTCTTCAAGAGTGCCATGCCTGAAGGAT
ATACACAAGAGCGTACCATCTTTTTCGATAAAGATGGTACCTACAAGACGCGTGCTGAGGTCAAGTTCGA
AGGTGATACACTTGTTAACAGGATTGAGTTGACAGGTACTGGATTCAAGGAAGATGGTAATATTCTTGGG
CATAAGATGGAATACAATTACAATTCACATAATGTTTACATTATGTCGGATAAAGCAAAGAACGGAATCA
AAGTCAACTTCAAAATCAGGCATAACATTGAAGATGGTACAGTACAATTGGCTGATCATTACCAAGCAAA
TTATCCACTCGGTAAAGGCCCTGTCCTTCTACCAGAAGATCACTACTTGTCTACTCAATCTGCCCTTACC
AAAGATCCCCACGAAACAAGAGATCACATGTTACTATTGGAGTTTGTTACTGCTGCTGGTATCACACATG
GAATGGATGAGCTATACAAGTGACGTTTGATCCGGCTGCTAACAAAGCCCGAAAGGAAGCTGAGTTGGCT
GCTGCCACCGCTGAGCAATAACTAGCATAACCCCTTGGGGCCTCTAAACGGGTCTTGAGGGGTTTTTTGC
TGAAAGGAGGAACTATATCCGGATCTGGCGTAATAGCGAAGAGGCCCGCACCGATCGCCCTTCCCAACAG
TTGCGCAGCCTGAATGGCGAATGGG
[124 nt withheld, positions 1216-1339]
C
[91 nt withheld, positions 1341-1431]
A
[49 nt withheld, positions 1433-1481]
CCTTTGACGTTGGAGTCCACGTTCTTT
[37 nt withheld, positions 1509-1545]
ACCCTATCTCGGTCTATTCTTTTGATTTATAAGGGATTTTGCCGATTTCGGCCTATTGGTTAAAAAATGA
GCTGATTTAACAAAAATTTAACGCGAATTTTAACAAAATATTAACGCTTACAATTTAGGTGGCACTTTTC
GGGGAAATGTGCGCGGAACCCCTATTTGTTTATTTTTCTAAATACATTCAAATATGTATCCGCTCATGAG
ACAATAACCCTGATAAATGCTTCAATAATATTGAAAAAGGAAGAGTATGAGTATTCAACATTTCCGTGTC
GCCCTTATTCCCTTTTTTGCGGCATTTTGCCTTCCTGTTTTTGCTCACCCAGAAACGCTGGTGAAAGTAA
AAGATGCTGAAGATCAGTTGGGTGCACGAGTGGGTTACATCGAACTGGATCTCAACAGCGGTAAGATCCT
TGAGAGTTTTCGCCCCGAAGAACGTTTTCCAATGATGAGCACTTTTAAAGTTCTGCTATGTGGCGCGGTA
TTATCCCGTATTGACGCCGGGCAAGAGCAACTCGGTCGCCGCATACACTATTCTCAGAATGACTTGGTTG
AGTACTCACCAGTCACAGAAAAGCATCTTACGGATGGCATGACAGTAAGAGAATTATGCAGTGCTGCCAT
AACCATGAGTGATAACACTGCGGCCAACTTACTTCTGACAACGATCGGAGGACCGAAGGAGCTAACCGCT
TTTTTGCACAACATGGGGGATCATGTAACTCGCCTTGATCGTTGGGAACCGGAGCTGAATGAAGCCATAC
CAAACGACGAGCGTGACACCACGATGCCTGTAGCAATGGCAACAACGTTGCGCAAACTATTAACTGGCGA
ACTACTTACTCTAGCTTCCCGGCAACAATTAATAGACTGGATGGAGGCGGATAAAGTTGCAGGACCACTT
CTGCGCTCGGCCCTTCCGGCTGGCTGGTTTATTGCTGATAAATCTGGAGCCGGTGAGCGTGGGTCTCGCG
GTATCATTGCAGCACTGGGGCCAGATGGTAAGCCCTCCCGTATCGTAGTTATCTACACGACGGGGAGTCA
GGCAACTATGGATGAACGAAATAGACAGATCGCTGAGATAGGTGCCTCACTGATTAAGCATTGGTAACTG
TCAGACCAAGTTTACTCATATATACTTTAGATTGATTTAAAACTTCATTTTTAATTTAAAAGGATCTAGG
TGAAGATCCTTTTTGATAATCTCATGACCAAAATCCCTTAACGTGAGTTTTCGTTCCACTGAGCGTCAGA
CCCCGTAGAAAAGATCAAAGGATCTTCTTGAGATCCTTTTTTTCTGCGCGTAATCTGCTGCTTGCAAACA
AAAAAACCACCGCTACCAGCGGTGGTTTGTTTGCCGGATCAAGAGCTACCAACTCTTTTTCCGAAGGTAA
CTGGCTTCAGCAGAGCGCAGATACCAAATACTGTTCTTCTAGTGTAGCCGTAGTTAGGCCACCACTTCAA
GAACTCTGTAGCACCGCCTACATACCTCGCTCTGCTAATCCTGTTACCAGTGGCTGCTGCCAGTGGCGAT
AAGTCGTGTCTTACCGGGTTGGACTCAAGACGATAGTTACCGGATAAGGCGCAGCGGTCGGACTGAACGG
GGGGTTCGTGCACACAGCCCAGCTTGGAGCGAACGACCTACACCGAACTGAGATACCTACAGCGTGAGCT
ATGAGAAAGCGCCACGCTTCCCGAAGGGAGAAAGGCGGACAGGTATCCGGTAAGCGGCAGGGTCGGAACA
GGAGAGCGCACGAGGGAGCTTCCAGGGGGAAACGCCTGGTATCTTTATAGTCCTGTCGGGTTTCGCCACC
TCTGACTTGAGCGTCGATTTTTGTGATGCTCGTCAGGGGGGCGGAGCCTATGGAAAAACGCCAGCAACGC
GGCCTTTTTACGGTTCCTGGCCTTTTGCTGGCCTTTTGCTCACATGTTCTTTCCTGCGTTATCCCCTGAT
TCTGTGGATAACCGTATTACCGCCTTTGAGTGAGCTGATACCGCTCGCCGCAGCCGAACGACCGAGCGCA
GCGAGTCAGTGAGCGAGGAAGCGGAAGAGCGCCCAATACGCAAACCGCCTCTCCCCGCGCGTTGGCCGAT
TCATTAATGCAG
